Addgene plasmid #208195: pSC101-GFPmut2-mScarlet-I C3T
Purpose: frameshift mistranslation, C3T
Depositing lab: Tanel Tenson. Depositing organization: University of Tartu. Publication: Fluorescent reporters give new insights into antibiotics-induced nonsense and frameshift mistranslation. Hinnu M, Putrins M, Kogermann K, Kaldalu N, Tenson T. Sci Rep. 2024 Mar 22;14(1):6883. doi: 10.1038/s41598-024-57597-8. PubMed 38519558.
Backbone
  Vector backbone: pSC101
  Backbone size w/o insert (bp): 3968
  Total vector size (bp): 5626
  Vector type: Bacterial Expression ; reporter
Growth in bacteria
  Bacterial resistance: Ampicillin, 100 μg/mL
  Growth temperature: 37°C
  Growth strain: DH5alpha
  Copy number: Low Copy
Gene/Insert 1
  Gene/Insert name: GFPmut2
  Species: Synthetic
  Insert size (bp): 725
  Promoter: Ptet+dnaK P1
  Cloning method: Ligation Independent Cloning
  Sequencing primers: 5′ ctcatgtttgacagcttatcatcgataagc
Gene/Insert 2
  Gene/Insert name: mScarlet-I
  Species: Synthetic
  Insert size (bp): 702
  Mutation: Frameshift insertion 6CCCT
  Promoter: Ptet+dnaK P1
  Cloning method: Ligation Independent Cloning
  Sequencing primers: 5′ ACATGGTCCTTCTTGAGTTTGTAACAGC
Terms and licenses: Academic/Nonprofit Terms; Industry Terms: Not Available to Industry
How to cite: pSC101-GFPmut2-mScarlet-I C3T was a gift from Tanel Tenson (Addgene plasmid # 208195 ; http://n2t.net/addgene:208195 ; RRID:Addgene_208195)
