[The description below was written by a language model from this plasmid's Addgene catalogue record and pLannotate feature annotations shown in this document.]
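Description:
pSC101-GFPmut2-mScarlet-I C3T is a low-copy bacterial expression reporter plasmid of about 5.6 kb, built to measure frameshift mistranslation in bacteria. It replicates from the pSC101 origin together with the plasmid-encoded Rep101 (RepA) initiator protein that this origin requires, which keeps copy number low and helps limit cell-to-cell variation in reporter dosage. Selection is by ampicillin through a β-lactamase gene under its own bla promoter. A short remnant of the tetracycline efflux gene is also annotated next to AmpR, but as a fragment it is presumably non-functional.

The payload is a dual-fluorescent cassette in which GFPmut2, a rapidly maturing green fluorescent protein, is followed closely by the red fluorescent protein mScarlet-I. The record lists the promoter for both as Ptet combined with dnaK P1; the feature table detects the tet promoter upstream of GFPmut2, while the dnaK P1 element is not separately annotated. The mScarlet-I coding region carries a frameshift insertion recorded as "6CCCT" (the C3T variant), which is consistent with its annotation as a fragment rather than an intact reading frame. The short gap between the two coding regions suggests a fused design, in which GFP would report overall expression and red fluorescence would appear only when ribosomes shift frame at the inserted sequence, so the red-to-green ratio would indicate frameshifting frequency. A partial polyhistidine tag is annotated downstream. The cassette ends at a lambda t0 terminator, and rrnB T1 and T2 terminators insulate it from the rest of the backbone. According to the associated publication title, reporters of this kind were used to examine antibiotic-induced nonsense and frameshift mistranslation.
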