Features (pLannotate 1.2.2; 12 found; start..end, strand, type, name):
     12..194     -  CDS            TcR (fragment): tetracycline efflux protein; tet; confers resistance to tetracycline
    195..1055    -  CDS            AmpR: β-lactamase; bla; confers resistance to ampicillin, carbenicillin, and related antibiotics
   1056..1160    -  promoter       AmpR promoter: bla
   1212..1239    -  terminator     rrnB T2 terminator: transcription terminator T2 from the E. coli rrnB gene
   1447..1475    +  promoter       tet promoter: E. coli promoter for tetracycline efflux protein gene
   1548..2258    +  CDS            GFPmut2: GFPmut2 is a basic (constitutively fluorescent) green fluorescent protein published in 1996, derived from Aequorea victoria. It is reported to be a very rapidly-maturing weak dimer.
   2279..2978    +  CDS            mScarlet-I (fragment): bright monomeric red fluorescent protein evolved from a synthetic template (Bindels et al., 2016) matures faster than mScarlet
   3081..3104    +  CDS            9xHis (fragment): 9xHis affinity tag
   3189..3283    +  terminator     lambda t0 terminator: transcription terminator from phage lambda
   3775..3997    +  rep_origin     pSC101 ori: low-copy replication origin that requires the Rep101 protein
   4045..4995    +  CDS            Rep101: RepA protein needed for replication with the pSC101 origin; rep101
   5533..5619    -  terminator     rrnB T1 terminator: Escherichia coli rrnB; transcription terminator T1 from the E. coli rrnB gene
>Addgene plasmid #208195 | pSC101-GFPmut2-mScarlet-I C3T | addgene full sequence | sequence record 417989 | Addgene NGS Result
GCTTGCATGCCCAAGGAGATGGCGCCCAACAGTCCCCCGGCCACGGGGCCTGCCACCATACCCACGCCGA
AACAAGCGCTCATGAGCCCGAAGTGGCGAGCCCGATCTTCCCCATCGGTGATGTCGGCGATATAGGCGCC
AGCAACCGCACCTGTGGCGCCGGTGATGCCGGCCACGATGCGTCCGGCGTAGAGTTACCAATGCTTAATC
AGTGAGGCACCTATCTCAGCGATCTGTCTATTTCGTTCATCCATAGTTGCCTGACTCCCCGTCGTGTAGA
TAACTACGATACGGGAGGGCTTACCATCTGGCCCCAGTGCTGCAATGATACCGCGAGACCCACGCTCACC
GGCTCCAGATTTATCAGCAATAAACCAGCCAGCCGGAAGGGCCGAGCGCAGAAGTGGTCCTGCAACTTTA
TCCGCCTCCATCCAGTCTATTAATTGTTGCCGGGAAGCTAGAGTAAGTAGTTCGCCAGTTAATAGTTTGC
GCAACGTTGTTGCCATTGCTGCAGGCATCGTGGTGTCACGCTCGTCGTTTGGTATGGCTTCATTCAGCTC
CGGTTCCCAACGATCAAGGCGAGTTACATGATCCCCCATGTTGTGCAAAAAAGCGGTTAGCTCCTTCGGT
CCTCCGATCGTTGTCAGAAGTAAGTTGGCCGCAGTGTTATCACTCATGGTTATGGCAGCACTGCATAATT
CTCTTACTGTCATGCCATCCGTAAGATGCTTTTCTGTGACTGGTGAGTACTCAACCAAGTCATTCTGAGA
ATAGTGTATGCGGCGACCGAGTTGCTCTTGCCCGGCGTCAACACGGGATAATACCGCGCCACATAGCAGA
ACTTTAAAAGTGCTCATCATTGGAAAACGTTCTTCGGGGCGAAAACTCTCAAGGATCTTACCGCTGTTGA
GATCCAGTTCGATGTAACCCACTCGTGCACCCAACTGATCTTCAGCATCTTTTACTTTCACCAGCGTTTC
TGGGTGAGCAAAAACAGGAAGGCAAAATGCCGCAAAAAAGGGAATAAGGGCGACACGGAAATGTTGAATA
CTCATACTCTTCCTTTTTCAATATTATTGAAGCATTTATCAGGGTTATTGTCTCATGAGCGGATACATAT
TTGAATGTATTTAGAAAAATAAACAAATAGGGGTTCCGCGCACATTTCCCCGAAAAGTGCCACCTGACGT
CTAAGAAACCATTATTATCATAAAAGGCCATCCGTCAGGATGGCCTTCTATGAATGCCTTGGCTGCGATT
CATTCTTTATATGAATAAAATTGTTGTCAGTTTCACGTCTTGTCCTGCCATATCGCGAAATTTCTGCGCA
AAAGCACAAAAAATTTTTGCATCTCCCCCTTGATGACGTGGGTTACGACCCCATTTAGTAGTCAACCGCA
GTGAGTGAGTCTGACGAGGCCCTTTCGTCTTCAAGAATTCTCATGTTTGACAGCTTATCATCGATAAGCT
TTAATGCGGTAGTTTATCACAGTTAAATTGCTAACGCAGTCCGGGGAATTCAGGCTTGGAGGAACAATAT
GAAAGGATCCAAAGGTGAAGAATTATTCACTGGAGTTGTCCCAATTCTTGTTGAATTAGATGGTGATGTT
AATGGGCACAAATTTTCTGTCAGTGGAGAGGGTGAAGGTGATGCAACATACGGAAAACTTACCCTTAAAT
TTATTTGCACTACTGGAAAACTACCTGTTCCATGGCCAACACTTGTCACTACTTTCGCGTATGGTCTTCA
ATGCTTTGCGAGATACCCAGATCATATGAAACAGCATGACTTTTTCAAGAGTGCCATGCCCGAAGGTTAT
GTACAGGAAAGAACTATATTTTTCAAAGATGACGGGAACTACAAGACACGTGCTGAAGTCAAGTTTGAAG
GTGATACCCTTGTTAATAGAATCGAGTTAAAAGGTATTGATTTTAAAGAAGATGGAAACATTCTTGGACA
CAAATTGGAATACAACTATAACTCACACAAAGTATACATCATGGCAGACAAACAAAAGGATGGAATCAAA
GTTAACTTCAAAATTAGACACAACATTGAAGATGGAAGCGTTCAACTAGCAGACCATTATCAACGAAATA
CTCCAATTGGCGATGGCCCTGTCCTTTTACCAGACAACCATTACCTGTCCACACAATCTGCCCTTTCGAA
AGATCCCAACGAAAAGAGAGACCACATGGTCCTTCTTGAGTTTGTAACAGCTGCTGGGATTACACATGGT
ATGGATGAATTGTACAAATAACCGCCAGGAGGAACAATATGGTGAGCAAGGGCCCCTGAGGCAGTGATCA
AGGAGTTCATGCGGTTCAAGGTGCACATGGAGGGCTCCATGAACGGCCACGAGTTCGAGATCGAGGGCGA
GGGCGAGGGCCGCCCCTACGAGGGCACCCAGACCGCCAAGCTGAAGGTGACCAAGGGTGGCCCCCTGCCC
TTCTCCTGGGACATCCTGTCCCCTCAGTTCATGTACGGCTCCAGGGCCTTCATCAAGCACCCCGCCGACA
TCCCCGACTACTATAAGCAGTCCTTCCCCGAGGGCTTCAAGTGGGAGCGCGTGATGAACTTCGAGGACGG
CGGCGCCGTGACCGTGACCCAGGACACCTCCCTGGAGGACGGCACCCTGATCTACAAGGTGAAGCTCCGC
GGCACCAACTTCCCTCCTGACGGCCCCGTAATGCAGAAGAAGACAATGGGCTGGGAAGCGTCCACCGAGC
GGTTGTACCCCGAGGACGGCGTGCTGAAGGGCGACATTAAGATGGCCCTGCGCCTGAAGGACGGCGGCCG
CTACCTGGCGGACTTCAAGACCACCTACAAGGCCAAGAAGCCCGTGCAGATGCCCGGCGCCTACAACGTC
GACCGCAAGTTGGACATCACCTCCCACAACGAGGACTACACCGTGGTGGAACAGTACGAACGCTCCGAGG
GCCGCCACTCCACCGGCGGCATGGACGAGCTGTACAAGTGACCGCCTAATGAGCGGGCTTTAATCACTAG
TGAATTCGCGGCCGCCTGCAGGTCGACCATATGGGAGAGCTCCGTCGACAAGCTTGCGGCCGCACTCGAG
CACCACCACCACCACCACCACCACTAATTGATTAATACCTAGGCTGCTAAACAAAGCCCATGGATCGATA
GCTGGTCGACAGGACTCTGGGGTTCGAGAGCTCGCTTGGACTCCTGTTGATAGATCCAGTAATGACCTCA
GAACTCCATCTGGATTTGTTCAGAACGCTCGGTTGCCGCCGGGCGTTTTTTATTGGTGAGAATCCAAGCA
CTAGGGACAGTAAGACGGGTAAGCCTGTTGATGATACCGCTGCCTTACTGGGTGCATTAGCCAGTCTGAA
TGACCTGTCACGGGATAATCCGAAGTGGTCAGACTGGAAAATCAGAGGGCAGGAACTGCTGAACAGCAAA
AAGTCAGATAGCACCACATAGCAGACCCGCCATAAAACGCCCTGAGAAGCCCGTGACGGGCTTTTCTTGT
ATTATGGGTAGTTTCCTTGCATGAATCCATAAAAGGCGCCTGTAGTGCCATTTACCCCCATTCACTGCCA
GAGCCGTGAGCGCAGCGAACTGAATGTCACGAAAAAGACAGCGACTCAGGTGCCTGATGGTCGGAGACAA
AAGGAATATTCAGCGATTTGCCCGAGCTTGCGAGGGTGCTACTTAAGCCTTTAGGGTTTTAAGGTCTGTT
TTGTAGAGGAGCAAACAGCGTTTGCGACATCCTTTTGTAATACTGCGGAACTGACTAAAGTAGTGAGTTA
TACACAGGGCTGGGATCTATTCTTTTTATCTTTTTTTATTCTTTCTTTATTCTATAAATTATAACCACTT
GAATATAAACAAAAAAAACACACAAAGGTCTAGCGGAATTTACAGAGGGTCTAGCAGAATTTACAAGTTT
TCCAGCAAAGGTCTAGCAGAATTTACAGATACCCACAACTCAAAGGAAAAGGACTAGTAATTATCATTGA
CTAGCCCATCTCAATTGGTATAGTGATTAAAATCACCTAGACCAATTGAGATGTATGTCTGAATTAGTTG
TTTTCAAAGCAAATGAACTAGCGATTAGTCGCTATGACTTAACGGAGCATGAAACCAAGCTAATTTTATG
CTGTGTGGCACTACTCAACCCCACGATTGAAAACCCTACAAGGAAAGAACGGACGGTATCGTTCACTTAT
AACCAATACGCTCAGATGATGAACATCAGTAGGGAAAATGCTTATGGTGTATTAGCTAAAGCAACCAGAG
AGCTGATGACGAGAACTGTGGAAATCAGGAATCCTTTGGTTAAAGGCTTTGAGATTTTCCAGTGGACAAA
CTATGCCAAGTTCTCAAGCGAAAAATTAGAATTAGTTTTTAGTGAAGAGATATTGCCTTATCTTTTCCAG
TTAAAAAAATTCATAAAATATAATCTGGAACATGTTAAGTCTTTTGAAAACAAATACTCTATGAGGATTT
ATGAGTGGTTATTAAAAGAACTAACACAAAAGAAAACTCACAAGGCAAATATAGAGATTAGCCTTGATGA
ATTTAAGTTCATGTTAATGCTTGAAAATAACTACCATGAGTTTAAAAGGCTTAACCAATGGGTTTTGAAA
CCAATAAGTAAAGATTTAAACACTTACAGCAATATGAAATTGGTGGTTGATAAGCGAGGCCGCCCGACTG
ATACGTTGATTTTCCAAGTTGAACTAGATAGACAAATGGATCTCGTAACCGAACTTGAGAACAACCAGAT
AAAAATGAATGGTGACAAAATACCAACAACCATTACATCAGATTCCTACCTACATAACGGACTAAGAAAA
ACACTACACGATGCTTTAACTGCAAAAATTCAGCTCACCAGTTTTGAGGCAAAATTTTTGAGTGACATGC
AAAGTAAGTATGATCTCAATGGTTCGTTCTCATGGCTCACGCAAAAACAACGAACCACACTAGAGAACAT
ACTGGCTAAATACGGAAGGATCTGAGGTTCTTATGGCTCTTGTATCTATCAGTGAAGCATCAAGACTAAC
AAACAAAAGTAGAACAACTGTTCACCGTTACATATCAAAGGGAAAACTGTCCATATGCACAGATGAAAAC
GGTGTAAAAAAGATAGATACATCAGAGCTTTTACGAGTTTTTGGTGCATTCAAAGCTGTTCACCATGAAC
AGATCGACAATGTAACAGATGAACAGCATGTAACACCTAATAGAACAGGTGAAACCAGTAAAACAAAGCA
ACTAGAACATGAAATTGAACACCTGAGACAACTTGTTACAGCTCAACAGTCACACATAGACAGCCTGAAA
CAGGCGATGCTGCTTATCGAATCAAAGCTGCCGACAACACGGGAGCCAGTGACGCCTCCCGTGGGGAAAA
AATCATGGCAATTCTGGAAGAAATAGCGCTTTCAGCCGGCAAACCGGCTGAAGCCGGATCTGCGATTCTG
ATAACAAACTAGCAACACCAGAACAGCCCGTTTGCGGGCAGCAAAACCCGTACCCTAGGTCTAGGGCGGC
GGATTTGTCCTACTCAGGAGAGCGTTCACCGACAAACAACAGATAAAACGAAAGGCCCAGTCTTTCGACT
GAGCCTTTCGTTTTATTTGATGCCTCTAGA
